>Addgene plasmid #204189 | pLenti-tetON-GATA6-EF1a-TagRFP-2A-tet3G | addgene full sequence | sequence record 405724 | Addgene NGS Result
GCAGAGATCCAGTTTGGACTAGACCGGTGGCCTCCACGGCCACTAGATTACTCCCTATCAGTGATAGAGA
ACGTATGAAGAGTTTACTCCCTATCAGTGATAGAGAACGTATGCAGACTTTACTCCCTATCAGTGATAGA
GAACGTATAAGGAGTTTACTCCCTATCAGTGATAGAGAACGTATGACCAGTTTACTCCCTATCAGTGATA
GAGAACGTATCTACAGTTTACTCCCTATCAGTGATAGAGAACGTATATCCAGTTTACTCCCTATCAGTGA
TAGAGAACGTATAAGCTTTAGGCGTGTACGGTGGGCGCCTATAAAAGCAGAGCTCGTTTAGTGAACCGTC
AGATCGCCTGGAGCAATTCCACAACACTTTTGTCTTATACCAACTTTCCGTACCACTTCCTACCCTCGTA
AAGAAGTTCCTATTCCGAAGTTCCTATTCTTCAAAAGGTATAGGAACTTCGCTCGAATGGCCTTGACTGA
CGGCGGCTGGTGCTTGCCGAAGCGCTTCGGGGCCGCGGGTGCGGACGCCAGCGACTCCAGAGCCTTTCCA
GCGCGGGAGCCCTCCACGCCGCCTTCCCCCATCTCTTCCTCGTCCTCCTCCTGCTCCCGGGGCGGAGAGC
GGGGCCCCGGCGGCGCCAGCAACTGCGGGACGCCTCAGCTCGACACGGAGGCGGCGGCCGGACCCCCGGC
CCGCTCGCTGCTGCTCAGTTCCTACGCTTCGCATCCCTTCGGGGCTCCCCACGGACCTTCGGCGCCTGGG
GTCGCGGGCCCCGGGGGCAACCTGTCGAGCTGGGAGGACTTGCTGCTGTTCACTGACCTCGACCAAGCCG
CGACCGCCAGCAAGCTGCTGTGGTCCAGCCGCGGCGCCAAGCTGAGCCCCTTCGCACCCGAGCAGCCGGA
GGAGATGTACCAGACCCTCGCCGCTCTCTCCAGCCAGGGTCCGGCCGCCTACGACGGCGCGCCCGGCGGC
TTCGTGCACTCTGCGGCCGCGGCGGCAGCAGCCGCGGCGGCGGCCAGCTCCCCGGTCTACGTGCCCACCA
CCCGCGTGGGTTCCATGCTGCCCGGCCTACCGTACCACCTGCAGGGGTCGGGCAGTGGGCCAGCCAACCA
CGCGGGCGGCGCGGGCGCGCACCCCGGCTGGCCTCAGGCCTCGGCCGACAGCCCTCCATACGGCAGCGGA
GGCGGCGCGGCTGGCGGCGGGGCCGCGGGGCCTGGCGGCGCTGGCTCAGCCGCGGCGCACGTCTCGGCGC
GCTTCCCCTACTCTCCCAGCCCGCCCATGGCCAACGGCGCCGCGCGGGAGCCGGGAGGCTACGCGGCGGC
GGGCAGTGGGGGCGCGGGAGGCGTGAGCGGCGGCGGCAGTAGCCTGGCGGCCATGGGCGGCCGCGAGCCC
CAGTACAGCTCGCTGTCGGCCGCGCGGCCGCTGAACGGGACGTACCACCACCACCACCACCACCACCACC
ACCATCCGAGCCCCTACTCGCCCTACGTGGGGGCGCCACTGACGCCTGCCTGGCCCGCCGGACCCTTCGA
GACCCCGGTGCTGCACAGCCTGCAGAGCCGCGCCGGAGCCCCGCTCCCGGTGCCCCGGGGTCCCAGTGCA
GACCTGCTGGAGGACCTGTCCGAGAGCCGCGAGTGCGTGAACTGCGGCTCCATCCAGACGCCGCTGTGGC
GGCGGGACGGCACCGGCCACTACCTGTGCAACGCCTGCGGGCTCTACAGCAAGATGAACGGCCTCAGCCG
GCCCCTCATCAAGCCGCAGAAGCGCGTGCCTTCATCACGGCGGCTTGGATTGTCCTGTGCCAACTGTCAC
ACCACAACTACCACCTTATGGCGCAGAAACGCCGAGGGTGAACCCGTGTGCAATGCTTGTGGACTCTACA
TGAAACTCCATGGGGTGCCCAGACCACTTGCTATGAAAAAAGAGGGAATTCAAACCAGGAAACGAAAACC
TAAGAACATAAATAAATCAAAGACTTGCTCTGGTAATAGCAATAATTCCATTCCCATGACTCCAACTTCC
ACCTCTTCTAACTCAGATGATTGCAGCAAAAATACTTCCCCCACAACACAACCTACAGCCTCAGGGGCGG
GTGCCCCGGTGATGACTGGTGCGGGAGAGAGCACCAATCCCGAGAACAGCGAGCTCAAGTATTCGGGTCA
AGATGGGCTCTACATAGGCGTCAGTCTCGCCTCGCCGGCCGAAGTCACGTCCTCCGTGCGACCGGATTCC
TGGTGCGCCCTGGCCCTGGCCTGAGGCCGCCTAATCTTTTTCCCTCTGCCAAAAATTATGGGGACATCAT
GAAGCCCCTTGAGCATCTGACTTCTGGCTAATAAAGGAAATTTATTTTCATTGCAATAGTGTGTTGGAAT
TTTTTGTGTCTCTCACTCGGAAGGACATATGGGAGGGCAAATCATTTAAAACATCAGAATGAGTATTTGG
TTTAGAGTTTGGCAACATATGCCCATATGCTGGCTGCCATGAACAAAGGTTGGCTATAAAGAGGTCATCA
GTATATGAAACAGCCCCCTGCTGTCCATTCCTTACATATGACTAGTAAGGATCTGCGATCGCTCCGGTGC
CCGTCAGTGGGCAGAGCGCACATCGCCCACAGTCCCCGAGAAGTTGGGGGGAGGGGTCGGCAATTGAACG
GGTGCCTAGAGAAGGTGGCGCGGGGTAAACTGGGAAAGTGATGTCGTGTACTGGCTCCGCCTTTTTCCCG
AGGGTGGGGGAGAACCGTATATAAGTGCAGTAGTCGCCGTGAACGTTCTTTTTCGCAACGGGTTTGCCGC
CAGAACACAGCTGAAGCTTCGAGGGGCTCGCATCTCTCCTTCACGCGCCCGCCGCCCTACCTGAGGCCGC
CATCCACGCCGGTTGAGTCGCGTTCTGCCGCCTCCCGCCTGTGGTGCCTCCTGAACTGCGTCCGCCGTCT
AGGTAAGTTTAAAGCTCAGGTCGAGACCGGGCCTTTGTCCGGCGCTCCCTTGGAGCCTACCTAGACTCAG
CCGGCTCTCCACGCTTTGCCTGACCCTGCTTGCTCAACTCTACGTCTTTGTTTCGTTTTCTGTTCTGCGC
CGTTACAGATCCAAGCTGTGACCGGCGCCTACACCTGCAGCCAACGCCACCATGGTGTCTAAGGGCGAAG
AGCTGATTAAGGAGAACATGCACATGAAGCTGTACATGGAGGGCACCGTGAACAACCACCACTTCAAGTG
CACATCCGAGGGCGAAGGCAAGCCCTACGAGGGCACCCAGACCATGAGAATCAAGGTGGTCGAGGGCGGC
CCTCTCCCCTTCGCCTTCGACATCCTGGCTACCAGCTTCATGTACGGCAGCAGAACCTTCATCAACCACA
CCCAGGGCATCCCCGACTTCTTTAAGCAGTCCTTCCCTGAGGGCTTCACATGGGAGAGAGTCACCACATA
CGAAGACGGGGGCGTGCTGACCGCTACCCAGGACACCAGCCTCCAGGACGGCTGCCTCATCTACAACGTC
AAGATCAGAGGGGTGAACTTCCCATCCAACGGCCCTGTGATGCAGAAGAAAACACTCGGCTGGGAGGCCA
ACACCGAGATGCTGTACCCCGCTGACGGCGGCCTGGAAGGCAGAAGCGACATGGCCCTGAAGCTCGTGGG
CGGGGGCCACCTGATCTGCAACTTCAAGACCACATACAGATCCAAGAAACCCGCTAAGAACCTCAAGATG
CCCGGCGTCTACTATGTGGACCACAGACTGGAAAGAATCAAGGAGGCCGACAAAGAGACCTACGTCGAGC
AGCACGAGGTGGCTGTGGCCAGATACTGCGACCTCCCTAGCAAACTGGGGCACAAACTTAATGCTAGCGA
GGGCAGAGGAAGTCTGCTAACATGCGGTGACGTCGAGGAGAATCCTGGCCCAATGTCTAGACTGGACAAG
AGCAAAGTCATAAACTCTGCTCTGGAATTACTCAATGGAGTCGGTATCGAAGGCCTGACGACAAGGAAAC
TCGCTCAAAAGCTGGGAGTTGAGCAGCCTACCCTGTACTGGCACGTGAAGAACAAGCGGGCCCTGCTCGA
TGCCCTGCCAATCGAGATGCTGGACAGGCATCATACCCACTCCTGCCCCCTGGAAGGCGAGTCATGGCAA
GACTTTCTGCGGAACAACGCCAAGTCATACCGCTGTGCTCTCCTCTCACATCGCGACGGGGCTAAAGTGC
ATCTCGGCACCCGCCCAACAGAGAAACAGTACGAAACCCTGGAAAATCAGCTCGCGTTCCTGTGTCAGCA
AGGCTTCTCCCTGGAGAACGCACTGTACGCTCTGTCCGCCGTGGGCCACTTTACACTGGGCTGCGTATTG
GAGGAACAGGAGCATCAAGTAGCAAAAGAGGAAAGAGAGACACCTACCACCGATTCTATGCCCCCACTTC
TGAAACAAGCAATTGAGCTGTTCGACCGGCAGGGAGCCGAACCTGCCTTCCTTTTCGGCCTGGAACTAAT
CATATGTGGCCTGGAGAAACAGCTAAAGTGCGAAAGCGGCGGGCCGACCGACGCCCTTGACGATTTTGAC
TTAGACATGCTCCCAGCCGATGCCCTTGACGACTTTGACCTTGATATGCTGCCTGCTGACGCTCTTGACG
ATTTTGACCTTGACATGCTCCCCGGGTAAGTCGACGATCCTAATCAACCTCTGGATTACAAAATTTGTGA
AAGATTGACTGGTATTCTTAACTATGTTGCTCCTTTTACGCTATGTGGATACGCTGCTTTAATGCCTTTG
TATCATGCTATTGCTTCCCGTATGGCTTTCATTTTCTCCTCCTTGTATAAATCCTGGTTGCTGTCTCTTT
ATGAGGAGTTGTGGCCCGTTGTCAGGCAACGTGGCGTGGTGTGCACTGTGTTTGCTGACGCAACCCCCAC
TGGTTGGGGCATTGCCACCACCTGTCAGCTCCTTTCCGGGACTTTCGCTTTCCCCCTCCCTATTGCCACG
GCGGAACTCATCGCCGCCTGCCTTGCCCGCTGCTGGACAGGGGCTCGGCTGTTGGGCACTGACAATTCCG
TGGTGTTGTCGGGGAAATCATCGTCCTTTCCTTGGCTGCTCGCCTGTGTTGCCACCTGGATTCTGCGCGG
GACGTCCTTCTGCTACGTCCCTTCGGCCCTCAATCCAGCGGACCTTCCTTCCCGCGGCCTGCTGCCGGCT
CTGCGGCCTCTTCCGCGTCTTCGCCTTCGCCCTCAGACGAGTCGGATCTCCCTTTGGGCCGCCTCCCCGC
CTGAGATCCTTTAAGACCAATGACTTACAAGGCAGCTGTAGATCTTAGCCACTTTTTAAAAGAAAAGGGG
GGACTGGAAGGGCTAATTCACTCCCAACGAAGACAAGATCTGCTTTTTGCTTGTACTGGGTCTCTCTGGT
TAGACCAGATCTGAGCCTGGGAGCTCTCTGGCTAACTAGGGAACCCACTGCTTAAGCCTCAATAAAGCTT
GCCTTGAGTGCTTCAAGTAGTGTGTGCCCGTCTGTTGTGTGACTCTGGTAACTAGAGATCCCTCAGACCC
TTTTAGTCAGTGTGGAAAATCTCTAGCAGTAGTAGTTCATGTCATCTTATTATTCAGTATTTATAACTTG
CAAAGAAATGAATATCAGAGAGTGAGAGGCCCGGGTTAATTAAGGAAAGGGCTAGATCATTCTTGAAGAC
GAAAGGGCCTCGTGATACGCCTATTTTTATAGGTTAATGTCATGATAATAATGGTTTCTTAGACGTCAGG
TGGCACTTTTCGGGGAAATGTGCGCGGAACCCCTATTTGTTTATTTTTCTAAATACATTCAAATATGTAT
CCGCTCATGAGACAATAACCCTGATAAATGCTTCAATAATATTGAAAAAGGAAGAGTATGAGTATTCAAC
ATTTCCGTGTCGCCCTTATTCCCTTTTTTGCGGCATTTTGCCTTCCTGTTTTTGCTCACCCAGAAACGCT
GGTGAAAGTAAAAGATGCTGAAGATCAGTTGGGTGCACGAGTGGGTTACATCGAACTGGATCTCAACAGC
GGTAAGATCCTTGAGAGTTTTCGCCCCGAAGAACGTTTTCCAATGATGAGCACTTTTAAAGTTCTGCTAT
GTGGCGCGGTATTATCCCGTGTTGACGCCGGGCAAGAGCAACTCGGTCGCCGCATACACTATTCTCAGAA
TGACTTGGTTGAGTACTCACCAGTCACAGAAAAGCATCTTACGGATGGCATGACAGTAAGAGAATTATGC
AGTGCTGCCATAACCATGAGTGATAACACTGCGGCCAACTTACTTCTGACAACGATCGGAGGACCGAAGG
AGCTAACCGCTTTTTTGCACAACATGGGGGATCATGTAACTCGCCTTGATCGTTGGGAACCGGAGCTGAA
TGAAGCCATACCAAACGACGAGCGTGACACCACGATGCCTGTAGCAATGGCAACAACGTTGCGCAAACTA
TTAACTGGCGAACTACTTACTCTAGCTTCCCGGCAACAATTAATAGACTGGATGGAGGCGGATAAAGTTG
CAGGACCACTTCTGCGCTCGGCCCTTCCGGCTGGCTGGTTTATTGCTGATAAATCTGGAGCCGGTGAGCG
TGGGTCTCGCGGTATCATTGCAGCACTGGGGCCAGATGGTAAGCCCTCCCGTATCGTAGTTATCTACACG
ACGGGGAGTCAGGCAACTATGGATGAACGAAATAGACAGATCGCTGAGATAGGTGCCTCACTGATTAAGC
ATTGGTAACTGTCAGACCAAGTTTACTCATATATACTTTAGATTGATTTAAAACTTCATTTTTAATTTAA
AAGGATCTAGGTGAAGATCCTTTTTGATAATCTCATGACCAAAATCCCTTAACGTGAGTTTTCGTTCCAC
TGAGCGTCAGACCCCGTAGAAAAGATCAAAGGATCTTCTTGAGATCCTTTTTTTCTGCGCGTAATCTGCT
GCTTGCAAACAAAAAAACCACCGCTACCAGCGGTGGTTTGTTTGCCGGATCAAGAGCTACCAACTCTTTT
TCCGAAGGTAACTGGCTTCAGCAGAGCGCAGATACCAAATACTGTTCTTCTAGTGTAGCCGTAGTTAGGC
CACCACTTCAAGAACTCTGTAGCACCGCCTACATACCTCGCTCTGCTAATCCTGTTACCAGTGGCTGCTG
CCAGTGGCGATAAGTCGTGTCTTACCGGGTTGGACTCAAGACGATAGTTACCGGATAAGGCGCAGCGGTC
GGGCTGAACGGGGGGTTCGTGCACACAGCCCAGCTTGGAGCGAACGACCTACACCGAACTGAGATACCTA
CAGCGTGAGCTATGAGAAAGCGCCACGCTTCCCGAAGGGAGAAAGGCGGACAGGTATCCGGTAAGCGGCA
GGGTCGGAACAGGAGAGCGCACGAGGGAGCTTCCAGGGGGAAACGCCTGGTATCTTTATAGTCCTGTCGG
GTTTCGCCACCTCTGACTTGAGCGTCGATTTTTGTGATGCTCGTCAGGGGGGCGGAGCCTATGGAAAAAC
GCCAGCAACGCGGCCTTTTTACGGTTCCTGGCCTTTTGCTGGCCTTTTGCTCACATGTTCTTTCCTGCGT
TATCCCCTGATTCTGTGGATAACCGTATTACCGCCTTTGAGTGAGCTGATACCGCTCGCCGCAGCCGAAC
GACCGAGCGCAGCGAGTCAGTGAGCGAGGAAGCGGAAGAGCGCCCAATACGCAAACCGCCTCTCCCCGCG
CGTTGGCCGATTCATTAATGCAGCAAGCTCATGGCTGACTAATTTTTTTTATTTATGCAGAGGCCGAGGC
CGCCTCGGCCTCTGAGCTATTCCAGAAGTAGTGAGGAGGCTTTTTTGGAGGCCTAGGCTTTTGCAAAAAG
CTCCCCGTGGCACGACAGGTTTCCCGACTGGAAAGCGGGCAGTGAGCGCAACGCAATTAATGTGAGTTAG
CTCACTCATTAGGCACCCCAGGCTTTACACTTTATGCTTCCGGCTCGTATGTTGTGTGGAATTGTGAGCG
GATAACAATTTCACACAGGAAACAGCTATGACATGATTACGAATTTCACAAATAAAGCATTTTTTTCACT
GCATTCTAGTTGTGGTTTGTCCAAACTCATCAATGTATCTTATCATGTCTGGATCAACTGGATAACTCAA
GCTAACCAAAATCATCCCAAACTTCCCACCCCATACCCTATTACCACTGCCAATTACCTGTGGTTTCATT
TACTCTAAACCTGTGATTCCTCTGAATTATTTTCATTTTAAAGAAATTGTATTTGTTAAATATGTACTAC
AAACTTAGTAGTTGGAAGGGCTAATTCACTCCCAAAGAAGACAAGATATCCTTGATCTGTGGATCTACCA
CACACAAGGCTACTTCCCTGATTAGCAGAACTACACACCAGGGCCAGGGGTCAGATATCCACTGACCTTT
GGATGGTGCTACAAGCTAGTACCAGTTGAGCCAGATAAGGTAGAAGAGGCCAATAAAGGAGAGAACACCA
GCTTGTTACACCCTGTGAGCCTGCATGGGATGGATGACCCGGAGAGAGAAGTGTTAGAGTGGAGGTTTGA
CAGCCGCCTAGCATTTCATCACGTGGCCCGAGAGCTGCATCCGGAGTACTTCAAGAACTGCTGATATCGA
GCTTGCTACAAGGGACTTTCCGCTGGGGACTTTCCAGGGAGGCGTGGCCTGGGCGGGACTGGGGAGTGGC
GAGCCCTCAGATCCTGCATATAAGCAGCTGCTTTTTGCCTGTACTGGGTCTCTCTGGTTAGACCAGATCT
GAGCCTGGGAGCTCTCTGGCTAACTAGGGAACCCACTGCTTAAGCCTCAATAAAGCTTGCCTTGAGTGCT
TCAAGTAGTGTGTGCCCGTCTGTTGTGTGACTCTGGTAACTAGAGATCCCTCAGACCCTTTTAGTCAGTG
TGGAAAATCTCTAGCAGTGGCGCCCGAACAGGGACTTGAAAGCGAAAGGGAAACCAGAGGAGCTCTCTCG
ACGCAGGACTCGGCTTGCTGAAGCGCGCACGGCAAGAGGCGAGGGGCGGCGACTGGTGAGTACGCCAAAA
ATTTTGACTAGCGGAGGCTAGAAGGAGAGAGATGGGTGCGAGAGCGTCAGTATTAAGCGGGGGAGAATTA
GATCGCGATGGGAAAAAATTCGGTTAAGGCCAGGGGGAAAGAAAAAATATAAATTAAAACATATAGTATG
GGCAAGCAGGGAGCTAGAACGATTCGCAGTTAATCCTGGCCTGTTAGAAACATCAGAAGGCTGTAGACAA
ATACTGGGACAGCTACAACCATCCCTTCAGACAGGATCAGAAGAACTTAGATCATTATATAATACAGTAG
CAACCCTCTATTGTGTGCATCAAAGGATAGAGATAAAAGACACCAAGGAAGCTTTAGACAAGATAGAGGA
AGAGCAAAACAAAAGTAAGACCACCGCACAGCAAGCGGCCGGCCGCTGATCTTCAGACCTGGAGGAGGAG
ATATGAGGGACAATTGGAGAAGTGAATTATATAAATATAAAGTAGTAAAAATTGAACCATTAGGAGTAGC
ACCCACCAAGGCAAAGAGAAGAGTGGTGCAGAGAGAAAAAAGAGCAGTGGGAATAGGAGCTTTGTTCCTT
GGGTTCTTGGGAGCAGCAGGAAGCACTATGGGCGCAGCGTCAATGACGCTGACGGTACAGGCCAGACAAT
TATTGTCTGGTATAGTGCAGCAGCAGAACAATTTGCTGAGGGCTATTGAGGCGCAACAGCATCTGTTGCA
ACTCACAGTCTGGGGCATCAAGCAGCTCCAGGCAAGAATCCTGGCTGTGGAAAGATACCTAAAGGATCAA
CAGCTCCTGGGGATTTGGGGTTGCTCTGGAAAACTCATTTGCACCACTGCTGTGCCTTGGAATGCTAGTT
GGAGTAATAAATCTCTGGAACAGATTTGGAATCACACGACCTGGATGGAGTGGGACAGAGAAATTAACAA
TTACACAAGCTTAATACACTCCTTAATTGAAGAATCGCAAAACCAGCAAGAAAAGAATGAACAAGAATTA
TTGGAATTAGATAAATGGGCAAGTTTGTGGAATTGGTTTAACATAACAAATTGGCTGTGGTATATAAAAT
TATTCATAATGATAGTAGGAGGCTTGGTAGGTTTAAGAATAGTTTTTGCTGTACTTTCTATAGTGAATAG
AGTTAGGCAGGGATATTCACCATTATCGTTTCAGACCCACCTCCCAACCCCGAGGGGACCCGACAGGCCC
GAAGGAATAGAAGAAGAAGGTGGAGAGAGAGACAGAGACAGATCCATTCGATTAGTGAACGGATCTCGAC
GGTATCGCCGAATTCACAAATGGCAGTATTCATCCACAATTTTAAAAGAAAAGGGGGGATTGGGGGGTAC
AGTGCAGGGGAAAGAATAGTAGACATAATAGCAACAGACATACAAACTAAAGAATTACAAAAACAAATTA
CAAAAATTCAAAATTTTCGGGTTTATTACAGGGACA
Features (pLannotate 1.2.2; 27 found; start..end, strand, type, name):
     48..422     +  promoter       TRE3G promoter: 3rd-generation Tet-responsive promoter that can be activated by binding of Tet-On® 3G
    477..2261    +  CDS            GATA6: GATA6_HUMAN - Experimental evidence at protein level: Swiss-Prot protein existence level 1. Transcriptional activator (PubMed:19666519, PubMed:27756709, PubMed:22750565, PubMed:22824924). Regulates SEMA3C and PLXNA2 (PubMed:19666519). Involved in gene regulation specifically in the gastric epithelium (PubMed:9315713). May regulate genes that protect epithelial cells from bacterial infection (PubMed:16968778). Involved in bone morphogenetic protein (BMP)-mediated cardiac-specific gene expression (By similarity). Binds to BMP response element (BMPRE) DNA sequences within cardiac activating regio
   2340..2395    +  polyA_signal   β-globin poly(A) signal: rabbit β-globin polyadenylation signal (Gil and Proudfoot, 1987)
   2599..2810    +  promoter       EF-1α core promoter: core promoter for human elongation factor EF-1α
   2823..3091    +  LTR            5' LTR (truncated): truncated 5' long terminal repeat (LTR) from human T-cell leukemia virus (HTLV) type 1
   3132..3842    +  CDS            TagRFP: monomeric derivative of red fluorescent protein from Entacmaea quadricolor (Merzlyak et al., 2007) mammalian codon-optimized
   3903..4649    +  CDS            Tet-On® 3G: modified rtTA protein that binds tightly to promoters containing the tet operator in the presence of doxycycline
   4662..5250    +  misc_feature   WPRE: woodchuck hepatitis virus posttranscriptional regulatory element
   5258..5323    +  CDS            nef (fragment): NEF_HV1Z2 - Experimental evidence at protein level: Swiss-Prot protein existence level 1. Extracellular Nef protein targets CD4(+) T-lymphocytes for apoptosis by interacting with CXCR4 surface receptors. From Human immunodeficiency virus type 1 group M subtype D (isolate Z2/CDC-Z34) (HIV-1).
   5325..5558    +  LTR            3' LTR (ΔU3): self-inactivating 3' long terminal repeat (LTR) from HIV-1
   5763..5867    +  promoter       AmpR promoter: bla
   5868..6728    +  CDS            AmpR: β-lactamase; bla; confers resistance to ampicillin, carbenicillin, and related antibiotics
   6899..7487    +  rep_origin     ori: high-copy-number ColE1/pMB1/pBR322/pUC origin of replication
   7670..7724    +  CDS            lacI (fragment): lac repressor; lacI; The lac repressor binds to the lac operator to inhibit transcription in E. coli. This inhibition can be relieved by adding lactose or isopropyl-β-D-thiogalactopyranoside (IPTG).
   7730..7823    +  rep_origin     SV40 ori (fragment): SV40 origin of replication
   7848..7885    +  CDS            lacI (fragment): lac repressor; lacI; The lac repressor binds to the lac operator to inhibit transcription in E. coli. This inhibition can be relieved by adding lactose or isopropyl-β-D-thiogalactopyranoside (IPTG).
   7898..7919    +  protein_bind   CAP binding site: CAP binding activates transcription in the presence of cAMP. E. coli catabolite activator protein
   7934..7964    +  promoter       lac promoter: promoter for the E. coli lac operon
   7972..7988    +  protein_bind   lac operator: The lac repressor binds to the lac operator to inhibit transcription in E. coli. This inhibition can be relieved by adding lactose or isopropyl-β-D-thiogalactopyranoside (IPTG). lac repressor encoded by lacI
   8022..8105    +  polyA_signal   SV40 poly(A) signal (fragment): SV40 polyadenylation signal
   8272..8601    +  CDS            nef (fragment): NEF_HV1BR - Experimental evidence at protein level: Swiss-Prot protein existence level 1. Extracellular Nef protein targets CD4(+) T-lymphocytes for apoptosis by interacting with CXCR4 surface receptors (PubMed:14990729). From Human immunodeficiency virus type 1 group M subtype B (isolate BRU/LAI) (HIV-1).
   8649..8906    +  LTR            5' LTR (truncated): truncated 5' long terminal repeat (LTR) from HIV-1
   8953..9078    +  misc_feature   HIV-1 Ψ: packaging signal of human immunodeficiency virus type 1
   9062..9400    +  CDS            HIV-1 gag (fragment): gag protein from human immunodeficiency virus 1; gag
   9575..9808    +  misc_feature   RRE: The Rev response element (RRE) of HIV-1 allows for Rev-dependent mRNA export from the nucleus to the cytoplasm.
  10185..10285   +  CDS            Rev (fragment): human immunodeficiency virus 1 (HIV-1) Rev protein; rev; enhances nuclear export of unspliced and incompletely spliced viral mRNAs
  10330..10447   +  misc_feature   cPPT/CTS: central polypurine tract and central termination sequence of HIV-1
