[The description below was written by a language model from this plasmid's Addgene catalogue record and pLannotate feature annotations shown in this document.]
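Description:
pLenti-tetON-GATA6-EF1a-TagRFP-2A-tet3G is an all-in-one, doxycycline-inducible lentiviral vector built on the pHAGE backbone for overexpressing human GATA6 in mammalian cells. It is about 10.5 kb in total and is propagated in E. coli as a high-copy plasmid through a ColE1/pUC-type origin, with ampicillin selection provided by the β-lactamase gene. The lentiviral portion carries an HIV-1 5' LTR, the Ψ packaging signal with adjoining gag sequence, the Rev response element for Rev-dependent export of the genomic RNA, the cPPT/CTS element, and a self-inactivating ΔU3 3' LTR. Small fragments of nef, rev, lac and SV40 sequences are also annotated and appear to be backbone remnants.

Two expression units sit in the same orientation between the LTRs. In the first, the TRE3G tetracycline-responsive promoter drives the roughly 1.8 kb GATA6 coding sequence, which encodes a GATA-family transcriptional activator, followed by a rabbit β-globin polyadenylation signal. In the second, an EF-1α core promoter joined to an HTLV-1 LTR segment constitutively expresses TagRFP and the Tet-On 3G transactivator. The plasmid name indicates these are linked by a 2A peptide, which is not separately annotated but would fit the short gap between the two coding sequences. A WPRE downstream enhances transcript expression. Transduced cells are therefore marked by red fluorescence and continuously produce the transactivator, which binds TRE3G and switches on GATA6 only when doxycycline is supplied. No drug selection marker for mammalian cells is annotated, so TagRFP is the evident means of identifying or sorting transduced cells. The associated work concerns organoid models of human fetal lung alveolar development, consistent with its use for controlled GATA6 overexpression in cell fate studies.
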