Addgene plasmid #204189: pLenti-tetON-GATA6-EF1a-TagRFP-2A-tet3G
Purpose: Doxycycline inducible lentiviral vector for human GATA6 overexpression
Depositing lab: Emma Rawlins. Depositing organization: Gurdon Institute. Publication: Organoid modeling of human fetal lung alveolar development reveals mechanisms of cell fate patterning and neonatal respiratory disease. Lim K, Donovan APA, Tang W, Sun D, He P, Pett JP, Teichmann SA, Marioni JC, Meyer KB, Brand AH, Rawlins EL. Cell Stem Cell. 2023 Jan 5;30(1):20-37.e9. doi: 10.1016/j.stem.2022.11.013. Epub 2022 Dec 8. PubMed 36493780.
Backbone
  Vector backbone: pHAGE
  Backbone size w/o insert (bp): 8676
  Total vector size (bp): 10464
  Vector type: Mammalian Expression, Lentiviral
Growth in bacteria
  Bacterial resistance: Ampicillin, 100 μg/mL
  Growth temperature: 37°C
  Growth strain: NEB Stable
  Copy number: High Copy
Gene/Insert
  Gene/Insert name: GATA6
  Species: H. sapiens (human)
  Insert size (bp): 1788
  GenBank ID: NM_005257
  Entrez Gene: GATA6
  Promoter: TetON
  Cloning method: Unknown
  Sequencing primers: 5′ ATGGCCTTGACTGACGGCGG; 3′ TCAGGCCAGGGCCAGGGCGC
Terms and licenses: Academic/Nonprofit Terms; Industry Terms: Not Available to Industry
How to cite: pLenti-tetON-GATA6-EF1a-TagRFP-2A-tet3G was a gift from Emma Rawlins (Addgene plasmid # 204189 ; http://n2t.net/addgene:204189 ; RRID:Addgene_204189)
